>Addgene plasmid #178777 | pSth_Cse2 | addgene full sequence | sequence record 354401 | Addgene NGS Result
CCAAACAGGAAAAAACCGCCCTTAACATGGCCCGCTTTATCAGAAGCCAGACATTAACGCTTCTGGAGAA
ACTCAACGAGCTGGACGCGGATGAACAGGCAGACATCTGTGAATCGCTTCACGACCACGCTGATGAGCTT
TACCGCAGCTGCCTCGCGCGTTTCGGTGATGACGGTGAAAACCTCTGACACATGCAGCTCCCGGAGACGG
TCACAGCTTGTCTGTAAGCGGATGCCGGGAGCAGACAAGCCCGTCAGGGCGCGTCAGCGGGTGTTGGCGG
GTGTCGGGGCGCAGCCATGACCCAGTCACGTAGCGATAGCGGAGTGTATACTGGCTTAACTATGCGGCAT
CAGAGCAGATTGTACTGAGAGTGCACCATTGCGGTGTGAAATACCGCACAGATGCGTAAGGAGAAAATAC
CGCATCAGGCGCTCTTCCGCTTCCTCGCTCACTGACTCGCTGCGCTCGGTCGTTCGGCTGCGGCGAGCGG
TATCAGCTCACTCAAAGGCGGTAATACGGTTATCCACAGAATCAGGGGATAACGCAGGAAAGAACATGTG
AGCAAAAGGCCAGCAAAAGGCCAGGAACCGTAAAAAGGCCGCGTTGCTGGCGTTTTTCCATAGGCTCCGC
CCCCCTGACGAGCATCACAAAAATCGACGCTCAAGTCAGAGGTGGCGAAACCCGACAGGACTATAAAGAT
ACCAGGCGTTTCCCCCTGGAAGCTCCCTCGTGCGCTCTCCTGTTCCGACCCTGCCGCTTACCGGATACCT
GTCCGCCTTTCTCCCTTCGGGAAGCGTGGCGCTTTCTCATAGCTCACGCTGTAGGTATCTCAGTTCGGTG
TAGGTCGTTCGCTCCAAGCTGGGCTGTGTGCACGAACCCCCCGTTCAGCCCGACCGCTGCGCCTTATCCG
GTAACTATCGTCTTGAGTCCAACCCGGTAAGACACGACTTATCGCCACTGGCAGCAGCCACTGGTAACAG
GATTAGCAGAGCGAGGTATGTAGGCGGTGCTACAGAGTTCTTGAAGTGGTGGCCTAACTACGGCTACACT
AGAAGGACAGTATTTGGTATCTGCGCTCTGCTGAAGCCAGTTACCTTCGGAAAAAGAGTTGGTAGCTCTT
GATCCGGCAAACAAACCACCGCTGGTAGCGGTGGTTTTTTTGTTTGCAAGCAGCAGATTACGCGCAGAAA
AAAAGGATCTCAAGAAGATCCTTTGATCTTTTCTACGGGGTCTGACGCTCAGTGGAACGAAAACTCACGT
TAAGGGATTTTGGTCATGAACAATAAAACTGTCTGCTTACATAAACAGTAATACAAGGGGTGTTATGAGC
CATATTCAACGGGAAACGTCTTGCTCTAGGCCGCGATTAAATTCCAACATGGATGCTGATTTATATGGGT
ATAAATGGGCTCGCGATAATGTCGGGCAATCAGGTGCGACAATCTATCGATTGTATGGGAAGCCCGATGC
GCCAGAGTTGTTTCTGAAACATGGCAAAGGTAGCGTTGCCAATGATGTTACAGATGAGATGGTCAGACTA
AACTGGCTGACGGAATTTATGCCTCTTCCGACCATCAAGCATTTTATCCGTACTCCTGATGATGCATGGT
TACTCACCACTGCGATCCCCGGGAAAACAGCATTCCAGGTATTAGAAGAATATCCTGATTCAGGTGAAAA
TATTGTTGATGCGCTGGCAGTGTTCCTGCGCCGGTTGCATTCGATTCCTGTTTGTAATTGTCCTTTTAAC
AGCGATCGCGTATTTCGTCTCGCTCAGGCGCAATCACGAATGAATAACGGTTTGGTTGATGCGAGTGATT
TTGATGACGAGCGTAATGGCTGGCCTGTTGAACAAGTCTGGAAAGAAATGCATAAACTTTTGCCATTCTC
ACCGGATTCAGTCGTCACTCATGGTGATTTCTCACTTGATAACCTTATTTTTGACGAGGGGAAATTAATA
GGTTGTATTGATGTTGGACGAGTCGGAATCGCAGACCGATACCAGGATCTTGCCATCCTATGGAACTGCC
TCGGTGAGTTTTCTCCTTCATTACAGAAACGGCTTTTTCAAAAATATGGTATTGATAATCCTGATATGAA
TAAATTGCAGTTTCATTTGATGCTCGATGAGTTTTTCTAAGAATTAATTCATGAGCGGATACATATTTGA
ATGTATTTAGAAAAATAAACAAATAGGGGTTCCGCGCACATTTCCCCGAAAAGTGCCACCTAAATTGTAA
GCGTTAATATTTTGTTAAAATTCGCGTTAAATTTTTGTTAAATCAGCTCATTTTTTAACCAATAGGCCGA
AATCGGCAAAATCCCTTATAAATCAAAAGAATAGACCGAGATAGGGT
[37 nt withheld, positions 2358-2394]
AAAGAACGTGGACTCCAACGTCAAAGG
[49 nt withheld, positions 2422-2470]
T
[91 nt withheld, positions 2472-2562]
G
[124 nt withheld, positions 2564-2687]
CCCATTCGCCAATCCGGATATAGTTCCTCCTTTCAGCAAAAAACCCCTCAAGACCCGTTTAGAGGCCCCA
AGGGGTTATGCTAGTTATTGCTCAGCGGTGGCAGCAGCCAACTCAGCTTCCTTTCGGGCTTTGTTAGCAG
CCGGATCTCAGTGGTGGTGGTGGTGGTGGTTGTCATTATTCTTTTCACCTTTGATCTGTTTGTAATACGC
CCGAGCCCAATTCAATCGTACGTTTTCCTGAGAATTGTTTAAGAACCAGTAAAGATCATTCGCAAGACCG
CTATAATCGACCTGAATAACCGGCGATTCAACTTTCAGTAAACTTATAAGGTGTCTAAGGTGGTACGTCA
GTTCCTCGAAGGTGCTGCTTGTGATCATGGTATTAAATCTGCGGTCAATACTAGTGGTATCATCTTCCTT
GCGCAGTTTACCCAGGGCGGAACCGATATTCTCATACGGTTTACTATCATCCAGCATAACGCTCGTCGAA
ACACCTTGCTGATGCAATGCATATAACTGTAGGGCTGTATAAATAGCCAGTTCTTCATAACTAGGTTGCT
GATAGCTACTAAGAAATTCTTCAGGCAGATTTTCAAACAGTATCGGCCAAATTTCAGTCGCTTCACTCAA
CGGTTTCCCGAGCGTTTTCCGAACTTTCGCCAGTGTTGCTTTGTCATAGGTCTCTTCCTTCTGATTGCTC
AGCTTGAATATAATTTTTTTAGTGACGGTCCATACGGTCTGTTTAGTATGCTGTGACATAAAAAATCTGC
TTATTCGAGTCTAGAGGGGAATTGTTATCCGCTCACAATTCCCCTATAGTGAGTCGTATTAATTTCGCGG
GATCGAGATCTCGATCCTCTACGCCGGACGCATCGTGGCCGGCATCACCGGCGCCACAGGTGCGGTTGCT
GGCGCCTATATCGCCGACATCACCGATGGGGAAGATCGGGCTCGCCACTTCGGGCTCATGAGCGCTTGTT
TCGGCGTGGGTATGGTGGCAGGCCCCGTGGCCGGGGGACTGTTGGGCGCCATCTCCTTGCATGCACCATT
CCTTGCGGCGGCGGTGCTCAACGGCCTCAACCTACTACTGGGCTGCTTCCTAATGCAGGAGTCGCATAAG
GGAGAGCGTCGAGATCCCGGACACCATCGAATGGCGCAAAACCTTTCGCGGTATGGCATGATAGCGCCCG
GAAGAGAGTCAATTCAGGGTGGTGAATGTGAAACCAGTAACGTTATACGATGTCGCAGAGTATGCCGGTG
TCTCTTATCAGACCGTTTCCCGCGTGGTGAACCAGGCCAGCCACGTTTCTGCGAAAACGCGGGAAAAAGT
GGAAGCGGCGATGGCGGAGCTGAATTACATTCCCAACCGCGTGGCACAACAACTGGCGGGCAAACAGTCG
TTGCTGATTGGCGTTGCCACCTCCAGTCTGGCCCTGCACGCGCCGTCGCAAATTGTCGCGGCGATTAAAT
CTCGCGCCGATCAACTGGGTGCCAGCGTGGTGGTGTCGATGGTAGAACGAAGCGGCGTCGAAGCCTGTAA
AGCGGCGGTGCACAATCTTCTCGCGCAACGCGTCAGTGGGCTGATCATTAACTATCCGCTGGATGACCAG
GATGCCATTGCTGTGGAAGCTGCCTGCACTAATGTTCCGGCGTTATTTCTTGATGTCTCTGACCAGACAC
CCATCAACAGTATTATTTTCTCCCATGAAGACGGTACGCGACTGGGCGTGGAGCATCTGGTCGCATTGGG
TCACCAGCAAATCGCGCTGTTAGCGGGCCCATTAAGTTCTGTCTCGGCGCGTCTGCGTCTGGCTGGCTGG
CATAAATATCTCACTCGCAATCAAATTCAGCCGATAGCGGAACGGGAAGGCGACTGGAGTGCCATGTCCG
GTTTTCAACAAACCATGCAAATGCTGAATGAGGGCATCGTTCCCACTGCGATGCTGGTTGCCAACGATCA
GATGGCGCTGGGCGCAATGCGCGCCATTACCGAGTCCGGGCTGCGCGTTGGTGCGGATATCTCGGTAGTG
GGATACGACGATACCGAAGACAGCTCATGTTATATCCCGCCGTTAACCACCATCAAACAGGATTTTCGCC
TGCTGGGGCAAACCAGCGTGGACCGCTTGCTGCAACTCTCTCAGGGCCAGGCGGTGAAGGGCAATCAGCT
GTTGCCCGTCTCACTGGTGAAAAGAAAAACCACCCTGGCGCCCAATACGCAAACCGCCTCTCCCCGCGCG
TTGGCCGATTCATTAATGCAGCTGGCACGACAGGTTTCCCGACTGGAAAGCGGGCAGTGAGCGCAACGCA
ATTAATGTAAGTTAGCTCACTCATTAGGCACCGGGATCTCGACCGATGCCCTTGAGAGCCTTCAACCCAG
TCAGCTCCTTCCGGTGGGCGCGGGGCATGACTATCGTCGCCGCACTTATGACTGTCTTCTTTATCATGCA
ACTCGTAGGACAGGTGCCGGCAGCGCTCTGGGTCATTTTCGGCGAGGACCGCTTTCGCTGGAGCGCGACG
ATGATCGGCCTGTCGCTTGCGGTATTCGGAATCTTGCACGCCCTCGCTCAAGCCTTCGTCACTGGTCCCG
CCACCAAACGTTTCGGCGAGAAGCAGGCCATTATCGCCGGCATGGCGGCCCCACGGGTGCGCATGATCGT
GCTCCTGTCGTTGAGGACCCGGCTAGGCTGGCGGGGTTGCCTTACTGGTTAGCAGAATGAATCACCGATA
CGCGAGCGAACGTGAAGCGACTGCTGCTGCAAAACGTCTGCGACCTGAGCAACAACATGAATGGTCTTCG
GTTTCCGTGTTTCGTAAAGTCTGGAAACGCGGAAGTCAGCGCCCTGCACCATTATGTTCCGGATCTGCAT
CGCAGGATGCTGCTGGCTACCCTGTGGAACACCTACATCTGTATTAACGAAGCGCTGGCATTGACCCTGA
GTGATTTTTCTCTGGTCCCGCCGCATCCATACCGCCAGTTGTTTACCCTCACAACGTTCCAGTAACCGGG
CATGTTCATCATCAGTAACCCGTATCGTGAGCATCCTCTCTCGTTTCATCGGTATCATTACCCCCATGAA
CAGAAATCCCCCTTACACGGAGGCATCAGTGA
Features (pLannotate 1.2.2; 17 found; start..end, strand, type, name):
    290..429     +  misc_feature   bom: basis of mobility region from pBR322
    615..1203    -  rep_origin     ori: high-copy-number ColE1/pMB1/pBR322/pUC origin of replication
   1325..2140    +  CDS            KanR: aminoglycoside phosphotransferase; aph(3')-Ia; confers resistance to kanamycin in bacteria or G418 (Geneticin®) in eukaryotes
   2149..2206    -  promoter       AmpR promoter (fragment): bla
   2259..2687    -  rep_origin     f1 ori (sequence partly withheld): f1 bacteriophage origin of replication; arrow indicates direction of (+) strand synthesis
   2724..2771    -  terminator     T7 terminator: transcription terminator for bacteriophage T7 RNA polymerase
   2779..2828    -  CDS            SET1 (fragment): solubility-enhancement tag derived from T7 phage gene 10B
   2838..2857    -  CDS            9xHis (fragment): 9xHis affinity tag
   3475..3499    -  protein_bind   lac operator: The lac repressor binds to the lac operator to inhibit transcription in E. coli. This inhibition can be relieved by adding lactose or isopropyl-β-D-thiogalactopyranoside (IPTG). lac repressor encoded by lacI
   3500..3518    -  promoter       T7 promoter: promoter for bacteriophage T7 RNA polymerase
   3540..3819    +  CDS            TcR (fragment): tetracycline efflux protein; tet; confers resistance to tetracycline
   3827..3904    +  promoter       lacI promoter: lacI
   3905..4987    +  CDS            lacI: lac repressor; lacI; The lac repressor binds to the lac operator to inhibit transcription in E. coli. This inhibition can be relieved by adding lactose or isopropyl-β-D-thiogalactopyranoside (IPTG).
   5000..5021    +  protein_bind   CAP binding site: CAP binding activates transcription in the presence of cAMP. E. coli catabolite activator protein
   5036..5327    +  CDS            TcR (fragment): tetracycline efflux protein; tet; confers resistance to tetracycline
   5399..5779    -  CDS            YPB1_ECOLX: Protein predicted: Swiss-Prot protein existence level 4. From Escherichia coli.
   5796..188     +  CDS            rop (across the origin): Rop protein, which maintains plasmids at low copy number; rop
