[The description below was written by a language model from this plasmid's Addgene catalogue record and pLannotate feature annotations shown in this document.]
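Description:
pSth_Cse2 is a 5.8 kb bacterial expression plasmid built on the pET28b backbone that carries the cse2 gene from the Streptococcus thermophilus type I-E CRISPR-Cas system. Cse2 is the small subunit of the Cascade surveillance complex in type I-E systems. The plasmid replicates from a ColE1/pBR322-type origin, with the accompanying bom mobility region and rop gene that hold it at the low copy number listed in the catalogue entry. Selection is by kanamycin through an aph(3')-Ia aminoglycoside phosphotransferase. An f1 origin is also present, and the short TcR and AmpR-promoter fragments in the annotation are backbone remnants or homology hits rather than functional markers.

The expression cassette follows the standard pET layout. A T7 promoter with an adjacent lac operator sits upstream of an unannotated gap of roughly 600 bp, which is where the cse2 insert presumably lies, and a T7 terminator follows. The automated feature table does not label the insert, and the cloning sites are recorded as unknown. A plasmid-borne lacI gene with its own promoter supplies repressor, so transcription depends on T7 RNA polymerase and is inducible with IPTG in suitable hosts. Partial matches to a His tag and a T7 gene 10-derived sequence lie between the insert region and the terminator. These are consistent with the C-terminal His-tag region of pET28b, but the record does not say whether Cse2 is expressed in frame with any tag.

The associated publication concerns rapid cell-free characterization of multi-subunit CRISPR effectors and transposons. This suggests the plasmid supplies one Cascade subunit alongside companion plasmids that encode the remaining components.
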