Addgene plasmid #178777: pSth_Cse2
Purpose: Expression of S. thermophilus type I-E cse2
Depositing lab: Chase Beisel. Depositing organization: Helmholtz-Zentrum fuer Infektionsforschung (HZI). Publication: Rapid cell-free characterization of multi-subunit CRISPR effectors and transposons. Wimmer F, Mougiakos I, Englert F, Beisel CL. Mol Cell. 2022 Feb 16. pii: S1097-2765(22)00102-2. doi: 10.1016/j.molcel.2022.01.026. PubMed 35216669.
Backbone
  Vector backbone: pET28b
  Vector type: Bacterial Expression
Growth in bacteria
  Bacterial resistance: Kanamycin, 50 μg/mL
  Growth temperature: 37°C
  Growth strain: DH5alpha
  Copy number: Low Copy
Gene/Insert
  Gene/Insert name: S. thermophilus type I-E cse2
  Species: S. thermophilus
  Cloning method: Restriction Enzyme; 5′ cloning site Unknown (unknown if destroyed); 3′ cloning site Unknown (unknown if destroyed)
Terms and licenses: Academic/Nonprofit Terms; Industry Terms: Not Available to Industry
How to cite: pSth_Cse2 was a gift from Chase Beisel (Addgene plasmid # 178777 ; http://n2t.net/addgene:178777 ; RRID:Addgene_178777)
